Addgene plasmid #76967: PIK3C3 gRNA (BRDN0001147327)
Purpose: 3rd generation lentiviral gRNA plasmid targeting human PIK3C3
Depositing lab: John Doench & David Root. Depositing organization: Broad Institute. Publication: Optimized sgRNA design to maximize activity and minimize off-target effects of CRISPR-Cas9. Doench JG, Fusi N, Sullender M, Hegde M, Vaimberg EW, Donovan KF, Smith I, Tothova Z, Wilen C, Orchard R, Virgin HW, Listgarten J, Root DE. Nat Biotechnol. 2016 Jan 18. doi: 10.1038/nbt.3437. PubMed 26780180.
Backbone
  Vector backbone: lentiGuide-Puro
  Backbone manufacturer: Zhang Lab (Addgene plasmid # 52963)
  Vector type: Mammalian Expression, Lentiviral, CRISPR
  Selectable markers: Puromycin
Growth in bacteria
  Bacterial resistance: Ampicillin, 100 μg/mL
  Growth temperature: 37°C
  Growth strain: DH5alpha
  Copy number: High Copy
Gene/Insert
  Gene/Insert name: PIK3C3 (alt name: PIK3C3)
  gRNA/shRNA sequence: ATACACATCCCATATGGTGA
  Species: H. sapiens (human)
  Entrez Gene: PIK3C3 (a.k.a. VPS34, Vps34, hVps34)
  Promoter: hU6
  Cloning method: Unknown
  Sequencing primers: 5′ U6-F; 3′ pS2-R
Terms and licenses: Academic/Nonprofit Terms; Industry Terms: Not Available to Industry
Depositor comments: The gRNA was designed to target a Genbank reference sequence which has since been removed from the database. Note that this plasmid does NOT contain Cas9. It should be used in conjunction with lentiCas9-Blast (Addgene #52962) or otherwise with cell lines already expressing Cas9. Browse the full kinome gRNA library at http://www.addgene.org/pooled-library/broadgpp-human-kinome/ or visit http://www.broadinstitute.org/rnai/public/ for detailed protocols and information.
How to cite: PIK3C3 gRNA (BRDN0001147327) was a gift from John Doench & David Root (Addgene plasmid # 76967 ; http://n2t.net/addgene:76967 ; RRID:Addgene_76967)
