[The description below was written by a language model from this plasmid's Addgene catalogue record and pLannotate feature annotations shown in this document.]
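Description:
PIK3C3 gRNA (BRDN0001147327) is a third-generation lentiviral CRISPR guide plasmid built on the lentiGuide-Puro backbone. It expresses a single guide RNA against human PIK3C3 (also known as VPS34). The assembled sequence is 8,323 nt. In bacteria the plasmid is maintained by a high-copy ColE1/pUC-type origin and selected with ampicillin through the AmpR β-lactamase gene. The backbone also carries an f1 origin, an SV40 origin and poly(A) signal, and leftover lac, T7 and T3 elements from the cloning vector.

The viral transfer cassette starts with an RSV promoter fused to a truncated HIV-1 5' LTR, which drives Tat-independent production of genomic RNA in packaging cells. This is followed by the Ψ packaging signal with a partial gag segment, and the Rev response element for nuclear export. Within the cassette, a human U6 RNA polymerase III promoter transcribes the PIK3C3-specific spacer joined to the Streptococcus pyogenes Cas9 guide scaffold. A cPPT/CTS element follows to aid nuclear import. Downstream, the EF-1α core promoter with its intron A drives puromycin N-acetyltransferase for selection of transduced mammalian cells. A WPRE then boosts transcript expression, and the self-inactivating ΔU3 3' LTR closes the cassette.

The plasmid does not encode Cas9, so it must be used with a separate Cas9 vector or in cells that already express the nuclease. It belongs to a human kinome guide collection designed under optimized sgRNA rules and is intended for knockout of PIK3C3. The depositor notes that the guide was designed against a GenBank reference sequence that has since been withdrawn.
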