Features (pLannotate 1.2.2; 29 found; start..end, strand, type, name):
     14..80      +  CDS            small t antigen (fragment): SV40 (simian virus 40) small t antigen
    106..317     +  promoter       EF-1α core promoter: core promoter for human elongation factor EF-1α
    318..1256    +  intron         EF-1α intron A: intron upstream of the start codon of human EF-1α
   1278..1877    +  CDS            PuroR (fragment): puromycin N-acetyltransferase; pac from Streptomyces; confers resistance to puromycin
   1893..2481    +  misc_feature   WPRE: woodchuck hepatitis virus posttranscriptional regulatory element
   2532..2551    +  misc_feature   cPPT/CTS (fragment): central polypurine tract and central termination sequence of HIV-1
   2553..2786    +  LTR            3' LTR (ΔU3): self-inactivating 3' long terminal repeat (LTR) from HIV-1
   2864..2985    +  polyA_signal   SV40 poly(A) signal: SV40 polyadenylation signal
   3025..3160    +  rep_origin     SV40 ori: SV40 origin of replication
   3181..3199    -  promoter       T7 promoter: promoter for bacteriophage T7 RNA polymerase
   3207..3362    +  CDS            lacZα (fragment): LacZα fragment of β-galactosidase; lacZ fragment
   3367..3795    +  rep_origin     f1 ori (sequence partly withheld): f1 bacteriophage origin of replication; arrow indicates direction of (+) strand synthesis
   3848..3952    +  promoter       AmpR promoter: bla
   3953..4813    +  CDS            AmpR: β-lactamase; bla; confers resistance to ampicillin, carbenicillin, and related antibiotics
   4984..5572    +  rep_origin     ori: high-copy-number ColE1/pMB1/pBR322/pUC origin of replication
   5755..5847    +  CDS            lacI (fragment): lac repressor; lacI; The lac repressor binds to the lac operator to inhibit transcription in E. coli. This inhibition can be relieved by adding lactose or isopropyl-β-D-thiogalactopyranoside (IPTG).
   5860..5881    +  protein_bind   CAP binding site: CAP binding activates transcription in the presence of cAMP. E. coli catabolite activator protein
   5896..5926    +  promoter       lac promoter: promoter for the E. coli lac operon
   5934..5950    +  protein_bind   lac operator: The lac repressor binds to the lac operator to inhibit transcription in E. coli. This inhibition can be relieved by adding lactose or isopropyl-β-D-thiogalactopyranoside (IPTG). lac repressor encoded by lacI
   5995..6013    +  promoter       T3 promoter: promoter for bacteriophage T3 RNA polymerase
   6041..6267    +  promoter       RSV promoter: Rous sarcoma virus enhancer/promoter
   6268..6448    +  LTR            5' LTR (truncated): truncated 5' long terminal repeat (LTR) from HIV-1
   6495..6620    +  misc_feature   HIV-1 Ψ: packaging signal of human immunodeficiency virus type 1
   6604..6967    +  CDS            HIV-1 gag (fragment): gag protein from human immunodeficiency virus 1; gag
   7113..7346    +  misc_feature   RRE: The Rev response element (RRE) of HIV-1 allows for Rev-dependent mRNA export from the nucleus to the cytoplasm.
   7723..7749    +  CDS            Rev (fragment): human immunodeficiency virus 1 (HIV-1) Rev protein; rev; enhances nuclear export of unspliced and incompletely spliced viral mRNAs
   7753..7993    +  promoter       U6 promoter: RNA polymerase III promoter for human U6 snRNA
   8023..8098    +  misc_RNA       gRNA scaffold: guide RNA scaffold for the Streptococcus pyogenes CRISPR/Cas9 system
   8154..8271    +  misc_feature   cPPT/CTS: central polypurine tract and central termination sequence of HIV-1
>Addgene plasmid #76967 | PIK3C3 gRNA (BRDN0001147327) | addgene full sequence | sequence record 186856 | Addgene Assembled Sequence
CCCGGGTGCAAAGATGGATAAAGTTTTAAACAGAGAGGAATCTTTGCAGCTAATGGACCTTCTAGGTCTT
GAAAGGAGTGGGAATTGGCTCCGGTGCCCGTCAGTGGGCAGAGCGCACATCGCCCACAGTCCCCGAGAAG
TTGGGGGGAGGGGTCGGCAATTGATCCGGTGCCTAGAGAAGGTGGCGCGGGGTAAACTGGGAAAGTGATG
TCGTGTACTGGCTCCGCCTTTTTCCCGAGGGTGGGGGAGAACCGTATATAAGTGCAGTAGTCGCCGTGAA
CGTTCTTTTTCGCAACGGGTTTGCCGCCAGAACACAGGTAAGTGCCGTGTGTGGTTCCCGCGGGCCTGGC
CTCTTTACGGGTTATGGCCCTTGCGTGCCTTGAATTACTTCCACCTGGCTGCAGTACGTGATTCTTGATC
CCGAGCTTCGGGTTGGAAGTGGGTGGGAGAGTTCGAGGCCTTGCGCTTAAGGAGCCCCTTCGCCTCGTGC
TTGAGTTGAGGCCTGGCCTGGGCGCTGGGGCCGCCGCGTGCGAATCTGGTGGCACCTTCGCGCCTGTCTC
GCTGCTTTCGATAAGTCTCTAGCCATTTAAAATTTTTGATGACCTGCTGCGACGCTTTTTTTCTGGCAAG
ATAGTCTTGTAAATGCGGGCCAAGATCTGCACACTGGTATTTCGGTTTTTGGGGCCGCGGGCGGCGACGG
GGCCCGTGCGTCCCAGCGCACATGTTCGGCGAGGCGGGGCCTGCGAGCGCGGCCACCGAGAATCGGACGG
GGGTAGTCTCAAGCTGGCCGGCCTGCTCTGGTGCCTGGCCTCGCGCCGCCGTGTATCGCCCCGCCCTGGG
CGGCAAGGCTGGCCCGGTCGGCACCAGTTGCGTGAGCGGAAAGATGGCCGCTTCCCGGCCCTGCTGCAGG
GAGCTCAAAATGGAGGACGCGGCGCTCGGGAGAGCGGGCGGGTGAGTCACCCACACAAAGGAAAAGGGCC
TTTCCGTCCTCAGCCGTCGCTTCATGTGACTCCACGGAGTACCGGGCGCCGTCCAGGCACCTCGATTAGT
TCTCGAGCTTTTGGAGTACGTCGTCTTTAGGTTGGGGGGAGGGGTTTTATGCGATGGAGTTTCCCCACAC
TGAGTGGGTGGAGACTGAAGTTAGGCCAGCTTGGCACTTGATGTAATTCTCCTTGGAATTTGCCCTTTTT
GAGTTTGGATCTTGGTTCATTCTCAAGCCTCAGACAGTGGTTCAAAGTTTTTTTCTTCCATTTCAGGTGT
CGTGACGTACGGCCACCATGACCGAGTACAAGCCCACGGTGCGCCTCGCCACCCGCGACGACGTCCCCAG
GGCCGTACGCACCCTCGCCGCCGCGTTCGCCGACTACCCCGCCACGCGCCACACCGTCGATCCGGACCGC
CACATCGAGCGGGTCACCGAGCTGCAAGAACTCTTCCTCACGCGCGTCGGGCTCGACATCGGCAAGGTGT
GGGTCGCGGACGACGGCGCCGCCGTGGCGGTCTGGACCACGCCGGAGAGCGTCGAAGCGGGGGCGGTGTT
CGCCGAGATCGGCCCGCGCATGGCCGAGTTGAGCGGTTCCCGGCTGGCCGCGCAGCAACAGATGGAAGGC
CTCCTGGCGCCGCACCGGCCCAAGGAGCCCGCGTGGTTCCTGGCCACCGTCGGAGTCTCGCCCGACCACC
AGGGCAAGGGTCTGGGCAGCGCCGTCGTGCTCCCCGGAGTGGAGGCGGCCGAGCGCGCCGGGGTGCCCGC
CTTCCTGGAGACCTCCGCGCCCCGCAACCTCCCCTTCTACGAGCGGCTCGGCTTCACCGTCACCGCCGAC
GTCGAGGTGCCCGAAGGACCGCGCACCTGGTGCATGACCCGCAAGCCCGGTGCCTGAACGCGTTAAGTCG
ACAATCAACCTCTGGATTACAAAATTTGTGAAAGATTGACTGGTATTCTTAACTATGTTGCTCCTTTTAC
GCTATGTGGATACGCTGCTTTAATGCCTTTGTATCATGCTATTGCTTCCCGTATGGCTTTCATTTTCTCC
TCCTTGTATAAATCCTGGTTGCTGTCTCTTTATGAGGAGTTGTGGCCCGTTGTCAGGCAACGTGGCGTGG
TGTGCACTGTGTTTGCTGACGCAACCCCCACTGGTTGGGGCATTGCCACCACCTGTCAGCTCCTTTCCGG
GACTTTCGCTTTCCCCCTCCCTATTGCCACGGCGGAACTCATCGCCGCCTGCCTTGCCCGCTGCTGGACA
GGGGCTCGGCTGTTGGGCACTGACAATTCCGTGGTGTTGTCGGGGAAATCATCGTCCTTTCCTTGGCTGC
TCGCCTGTGTTGCCACCTGGATTCTGCGCGGGACGTCCTTCTGCTACGTCCCTTCGGCCCTCAATCCAGC
GGACCTTCCTTCCCGCGGCCTGCTGCCGGCTCTGCGGCCTCTTCCGCGTCTTCGCCTTCGCCCTCAGACG
AGTCGGATCTCCCTTTGGGCCGCCTCCCCGCGTCGACTTTAAGACCAATGACTTACAAGGCAGCTGTAGA
TCTTAGCCACTTTTTAAAAGAAAAGGGGGGACTGGAAGGGCTAATTCACTCCCAACGAAGACAAGATCTG
CTTTTTGCTTGTACTGGGTCTCTCTGGTTAGACCAGATCTGAGCCTGGGAGCTCTCTGGCTAACTAGGGA
ACCCACTGCTTAAGCCTCAATAAAGCTTGCCTTGAGTGCTTCAAGTAGTGTGTGCCCGTCTGTTGTGTGA
CTCTGGTAACTAGAGATCCCTCAGACCCTTTTAGTCAGTGTGGAAAATCTCTAGCAGTACGTATAGTAGT
TCATGTCATCTTATTATTCAGTATTTATAACTTGCAAAGAAATGAATATCAGAGAGTGAGAGGAACTTGT
TTATTGCAGCTTATAATGGTTACAAATAAAGCAATAGCATCACAAATTTCACAAATAAAGCATTTTTTTC
ACTGCATTCTAGTTGTGGTTTGTCCAAACTCATCAATGTATCTTATCATGTCTGGCTCTAGCTATCCCGC
CCCTAACTCCGCCCATCCCGCCCCTAACTCCGCCCAGTTCCGCCCATTCTCCGCCCCATGGCTGACTAAT
TTTTTTTATTTATGCAGAGGCCGAGGCCGCCTCGGCCTCTGAGCTATTCCAGAAGTAGTGAGGAGGCTTT
TTTGGAGGCCTAGGGACGTACCCAATTCGCCCTATAGTGAGTCGTATTACGCGCGCTCACTGGCCGTCGT
TTTACAACGTCGTGACTGGGAAAACCCTGGCGTTACCCAACTTAATCGCCTTGCAGCACATCCCCCTTTC
GCCAGCTGGCGTAATAGCGAAGAGGCCCGCACCGATCGCCCTTCCCAACAGTTGCGCAGCCTGAATGGCG
AATGGG
[124 nt withheld, positions 3367-3490]
C
[91 nt withheld, positions 3492-3582]
A
[49 nt withheld, positions 3584-3632]
CCTTTGACGTTGGAGTCCACGTTCTTT
[37 nt withheld, positions 3660-3696]
ACCCTATCTCGGTCTATTCTTTTGATTTATAAGGGATTTTGCCGATTTCGGCCTATTGGTTAAAAAATGA
GCTGATTTAACAAAAATTTAACGCGAATTTTAACAAAATATTAACGCTTACAATTTAGGTGGCACTTTTC
GGGGAAATGTGCGCGGAACCCCTATTTGTTTATTTTTCTAAATACATTCAAATATGTATCCGCTCATGAG
ACAATAACCCTGATAAATGCTTCAATAATATTGAAAAAGGAAGAGTATGAGTATTCAACATTTCCGTGTC
GCCCTTATTCCCTTTTTTGCGGCATTTTGCCTTCCTGTTTTTGCTCACCCAGAAACGCTGGTGAAAGTAA
AAGATGCTGAAGATCAGTTGGGTGCACGAGTGGGTTACATCGAACTGGATCTCAACAGCGGTAAGATCCT
TGAGAGTTTTCGCCCCGAAGAACGTTTTCCAATGATGAGCACTTTTAAAGTTCTGCTATGTGGCGCGGTA
TTATCCCGTATTGACGCCGGGCAAGAGCAACTCGGTCGCCGCATACACTATTCTCAGAATGACTTGGTTG
AGTACTCACCAGTCACAGAAAAGCATCTTACGGATGGCATGACAGTAAGAGAATTATGCAGTGCTGCCAT
AACCATGAGTGATAACACTGCGGCCAACTTACTTCTGACAACGATCGGAGGACCGAAGGAGCTAACCGCT
TTTTTGCACAACATGGGGGATCATGTAACTCGCCTTGATCGTTGGGAACCGGAGCTGAATGAAGCCATAC
CAAACGACGAGCGTGACACCACGATGCCTGTAGCAATGGCAACAACGTTGCGCAAACTATTAACTGGCGA
ACTACTTACTCTAGCTTCCCGGCAACAATTAATAGACTGGATGGAGGCGGATAAAGTTGCAGGACCACTT
CTGCGCTCGGCCCTTCCGGCTGGCTGGTTTATTGCTGATAAATCTGGAGCCGGTGAGCGTGGGTCTCGCG
GTATCATTGCAGCACTGGGGCCAGATGGTAAGCCCTCCCGTATCGTAGTTATCTACACGACGGGGAGTCA
GGCAACTATGGATGAACGAAATAGACAGATCGCTGAGATAGGTGCCTCACTGATTAAGCATTGGTAACTG
TCAGACCAAGTTTACTCATATATACTTTAGATTGATTTAAAACTTCATTTTTAATTTAAAAGGATCTAGG
TGAAGATCCTTTTTGATAATCTCATGACCAAAATCCCTTAACGTGAGTTTTCGTTCCACTGAGCGTCAGA
CCCCGTAGAAAAGATCAAAGGATCTTCTTGAGATCCTTTTTTTCTGCGCGTAATCTGCTGCTTGCAAACA
AAAAAACCACCGCTACCAGCGGTGGTTTGTTTGCCGGATCAAGAGCTACCAACTCTTTTTCCGAAGGTAA
CTGGCTTCAGCAGAGCGCAGATACCAAATACTGTTCTTCTAGTGTAGCCGTAGTTAGGCCACCACTTCAA
GAACTCTGTAGCACCGCCTACATACCTCGCTCTGCTAATCCTGTTACCAGTGGCTGCTGCCAGTGGCGAT
AAGTCGTGTCTTACCGGGTTGGACTCAAGACGATAGTTACCGGATAAGGCGCAGCGGTCGGGCTGAACGG
GGGGTTCGTGCACACAGCCCAGCTTGGAGCGAACGACCTACACCGAACTGAGATACCTACAGCGTGAGCT
ATGAGAAAGCGCCACGCTTCCCGAAGGGAGAAAGGCGGACAGGTATCCGGTAAGCGGCAGGGTCGGAACA
GGAGAGCGCACGAGGGAGCTTCCAGGGGGAAACGCCTGGTATCTTTATAGTCCTGTCGGGTTTCGCCACC
TCTGACTTGAGCGTCGATTTTTGTGATGCTCGTCAGGGGGGCGGAGCCTATGGAAAAACGCCAGCAACGC
GGCCTTTTTACGGTTCCTGGCCTTTTGCTGGCCTTTTGCTCACATGTTCTTTCCTGCGTTATCCCCTGAT
TCTGTGGATAACCGTATTACCGCCTTTGAGTGAGCTGATACCGCTCGCCGCAGCCGAACGACCGAGCGCA
GCGAGTCAGTGAGCGAGGAAGCGGAAGAGCGCCCAATACGCAAACCGCCTCTCCCCGCGCGTTGGCCGAT
TCATTAATGCAGCTGGCACGACAGGTTTCCCGACTGGAAAGCGGGCAGTGAGCGCAACGCAATTAATGTG
AGTTAGCTCACTCATTAGGCACCCCAGGCTTTACACTTTATGCTTCCGGCTCGTATGTTGTGTGGAATTG
TGAGCGGATAACAATTTCACACAGGAAACAGCTATGACCATGATTACGCCAAGCGCGCAATTAACCCTCA
CTAAAGGGAACAAAAGCTGGAGCTGCAAGCTTAATGTAGTCTTATGCAATACTCTTGTAGTCTTGCAACA
TGGTAACGATGAGTTAGCAACATGCCTTACAAGGAGAGAAAAAGCACCGTGCATGCCGATTGGTGGAAGT
AAGGTGGTACGATCGTGCCTTATTAGGAAGGCAACAGACGGGTCTGACATGGATTGGACGAACCACTGAA
TTGCCGCATTGCAGAGATATTGTATTTAAGTGCCTAGCTCGATACATAAACGGGTCTCTCTGGTTAGACC
AGATCTGAGCCTGGGAGCTCTCTGGCTAACTAGGGAACCCACTGCTTAAGCCTCAATAAAGCTTGCCTTG
AGTGCTTCAAGTAGTGTGTGCCCGTCTGTTGTGTGACTCTGGTAACTAGAGATCCCTCAGACCCTTTTAG
TCAGTGTGGAAAATCTCTAGCAGTGGCGCCCGAACAGGGACTTGAAAGCGAAAGGGAAACCAGAGGAGCT
CTCTCGACGCAGGACTCGGCTTGCTGAAGCGCGCACGGCAAGAGGCGAGGGGCGGCGACTGGTGAGTACG
CCAAAAATTTTGACTAGCGGAGGCTAGAAGGAGAGAGATGGGTGCGAGAGCGTCAGTATTAAGCGGGGGA
GAATTAGATCGCGATGGGAAAAAATTCGGTTAAGGCCAGGGGGAAAGAAAAAATATAAATTAAAACATAT
AGTATGGGCAAGCAGGGAGCTAGAACGATTCGCAGTTAATCCTGGCCTGTTAGAAACATCAGAAGGCTGT
AGACAAATACTGGGACAGCTACAACCATCCCTTCAGACAGGATCAGAAGAACTTAGATCATTATATAATA
CAGTAGCAACCCTCTATTGTGTGCATCAAAGGATAGAGATAAAAGACACCAAGGAAGCTTTAGACAAGAT
AGAGGAAGAGCAAAACAAAAGTAAGACCACCGCACAGCAAGCGGCCGCTGATCTTCAGACCTGGAGGAGG
AGATATGAGGGACAATTGGAGAAGTGAATTATATAAATATAAAGTAGTAAAAATTGAACCATTAGGAGTA
GCACCCACCAAGGCAAAGAGAAGAGTGGTGCAGAGAGAAAAAAGAGCAGTGGGAATAGGAGCTTTGTTCC
TTGGGTTCTTGGGAGCAGCAGGAAGCACTATGGGCGCAGCGTCAATGACGCTGACGGTACAGGCCAGACA
ATTATTGTCTGGTATAGTGCAGCAGCAGAACAATTTGCTGAGGGCTATTGAGGCGCAACAGCATCTGTTG
CAACTCACAGTCTGGGGCATCAAGCAGCTCCAGGCAAGAATCCTGGCTGTGGAAAGATACCTAAAGGATC
AACAGCTCCTGGGGATTTGGGGTTGCTCTGGAAAACTCATTTGCACCACTGCTGTGCCTTGGAATGCTAG
TTGGAGTAATAAATCTCTGGAACAGATTTGGAATCACACGACCTGGATGGAGTGGGACAGAGAAATTAAC
AATTACACAAGCTTAATACACTCCTTAATTGAAGAATCGCAAAACCAGCAAGAAAAGAATGAACAAGAAT
TATTGGAATTAGATAAATGGGCAAGTTTGTGGAATTGGTTTAACATAACAAATTGGCTGTGGTATATAAA
ATTATTCATAATGATAGTAGGAGGCTTGGTAGGTTTAAGAATAGTTTTTGCTGTACTTTCTATAGTGAAT
AGAGTTAGGCAGGGATATTCACCATTATCGTTTCAGACCCACCTCCCAACCCCGAGGGGACCCAGAGAGG
GCCTATTTCCCATGATTCCTTCATATTTGCATATACGATACAAGGCTGTTAGAGAGATAATTAGAATTAA
TTTGACTGTAAACACAAAGATATTAGTACAAAATACGTGACGTAGAAAGTAATAATTTCTTGGGTAGTTT
GCAGTTTTAAAATTATGTTTTAAAATGGACTATCATATGCTTACCGTAACTTGAAAGTATTTCGATTTCT
TGGCTTTATATATCTTGTGGAAAGGACGAAACACCGATACACATCCCATATGGTGAGTTTTAGAGCTAGA
AATAGCAAGTTAAAATAAGGCTAGTCCGTTATCAACTTGAAAAAGTGGCACCGAGTCGGTGCTTTTTTAA
GCTTGGCGTAACTAGATCTTGAGACAAATGGCAGTATTCATCCACAATTTTAAAAGAAAAGGGGGGATTG
GGGGGTACAGTGCAGGGGAAAGAATAGTAGACATAATAGCAACAGACATACAAACTAAAGAATTACAAAA
ACAAATTACAAAAATTCAAAATTTTCGGGTTTATTACAGGGACAGCAGAGATCCACTTTGGCGCCGGCTC
GAGGGGG
