>Addgene plasmid #76967 | PIK3C3 gRNA (BRDN0001147327) | depositor partial sequence | sequence record 144427 | Target Sequence
ATACACATCCCATATGGTGA
