>Addgene plasmid #76967 | PIK3C3 gRNA (BRDN0001147327) | addgene partial sequence | sequence record 186855 | hU6-F
TAGAAAGTAATAATTTCTTGGGTAGTTTGCAGTTTTAAAATTATGTTTTAAAATGGACTATCATATGCTT
ACCGTAACTTGAAAGTATTTCGATTTCTTGGCTTTATATATCTTGTGGAAAGGACGAAACACCGATACAC
ATCCCATATGGTGAGTTTTAGAGCTAGAAATAGCAAGTTAAAATAAGGCTAGTCCGTTATCAACTTGAAA
AAGTGGCACCGAGTCGGTGCTTTTTTAAGCTTGGCGTAACTAGATCTTGAGACAAATGGCAGTATTCATC
CACAATTTTAAAAGAAAAGGGGGGATTGGGGGGTACAGTGCAGGGGAAAGAATAGTAGACATAATAGCAA
CAGACATACAAACTAAAGAATTACAAAAACAAATTACAAAAATTCAAAATTTTCGGGTTTATTACAGGGA
CAGCAGAGATCCACTTTGGCGCCGGCTCGAGGGGGCCCGGGTGCAAAGATGGATAAAGTTTTAAACAGAG
AGGAATCTTTGCAGCTAATGGACCTTCTAGGTCTTGAAAGGAGTGGGAATTGGCTCCGGTGCCCGTCAGT
GGGCAGAGCG
